>Addgene plasmid #238399 | eOYW019 | addgene full sequence | sequence record 492437 | Addgene NGS Result
GAAGATCCTTTGATCTTTTCTACGGGGTCTGACGCTCAGTGGAACGAAAACTCACGTTAAGGGATTTTGG
TCATGAGATTATCAAAAAGGATCTTCACCTAGATCCTTTTAAATTAAAAATGAAGTTTTAAATCAATCTA
AAGTATATATGAGTAAACTTGGTCTGACAGTTACCAATGCTTAATCAGTGAGGCACCTATCTCAGCGATC
TGTCTATTTCGTTCATCCATAGTTGCCTGACTCCCCGTCGTGTAGATAACTACGATACGGGAGGGCTTAC
CATCTGGCCCCAGTGCTGCAATGATACCGCGAGACCCACGCTCACCGGCTCCAGATTTATCAGCAATAAA
CCAGCCAGCCGGAAGGGCCGAGCGCAGAAGTGGTCCTGCAACTTTATCCGCCTCCATCCAGTCTATTAAT
TGTTGCCGGGAAGCTAGAGTAAGTAGTTCGCCAGTTAATAGTTTGCGCAACGTTGTTGCCATTGCTACAG
GCATCGTGGTGTCACGCTCGTCGTTTGGTATGGCTTCATTCAGCTCCGGTTCCCAACGATCAAGGCGAGT
TACATGATCCCCCATGTTGTGCAAAAAAGCGGTTAGCTCCTTCGGTCCTCCGATCGTTGTCAGAAGTAAG
TTGGCCGCAGTGTTATCACTCATGGTTATGGCAGCACTGCATAATTCTCTTACTGTCATGCCATCCGTAA
GATGCTTTTCTGTGACTGGTGAGTACTCAACCAAGTCATTCTGAGAATAGTGTATGCGGCGACCGAGTTG
CTCTTGCCCGGCGTCAATACGGGATAATACCGCGCCACATAGCAGAACTTTAAAAGTGCTCATCATTGGA
AAACGTTCTTCGGGGCGAAAACTCTCAAGGATCTTACCGCTGTTGAGATCCAGTTCGATGTAACCCACTC
GTGCACCCAACTGATCTTCAGCATCTTTTACTTTCACCAGCGTTTCTGGGTGAGCAAAAACAGGAAGGCA
AAATGCCGCAAAAAAGGGAATAAGGGCGACACGGAAATGTTGAATACTCATACTCTTCCTTTTTCAATAT
TATTGAAGCATTTATCAGGGTTATTGTCTCATGAGCGGATACATATTTGAATGTATTTAGAAAAATAAAC
AAATAGGGGTTCCGCGCACATTTCCCCGAAAAGTGCCACCTGAATTAATTCGAGCTCGCCCAAACATAAC
AGGAAGAAAAATGCCCCGCTGTGGGCGGACAAAATAGTTGGGAACTGGGAGGGGTGGAAATGGAGTTTTT
AAGGATTATTTAGGGAAGAGTGACAAAATAGATGGGAACTGGGTGTAGCGTCGTAAGCTAATACGAAAAT
TAAAAATGACAAAATAGTTTGGAACTAGATTTCACTTATCTGGTTGGCCTGCAGGGGGGGGGGGAAAGCC
ACGTTGTGTCTCAAAATCTCTGATGTTACATTGCACAAGATAAAAATATATCATCATGAACAATAAAACT
GTCTGCTTACATAAACAGTAATACAAGGGGTGTTATGAGCCATATTCAACGGGAAACGTCTTGCTCGAGG
CCGCGATTAAATTCCAACATGGATGCTGATTTATATGGGTATAAATGGGCTCGCGATAATGTCGGGCAAT
CAGGTGCGACAATCTATCGATTGTATGGGAAGCCCGATGCGCCAGAGTTGTTTCTGAAACATGGCAAAGG
TAGCGTTGCCAATGATGTTACAGATGAGATGGTCAGACTAAACTGGCTGACGGAATTTATGCCTCTTCCG
ACCATCAAGCATTTTATCCGTACTCCTGATGATGCATGGTTACTCACCACTGCGATCCCCGGGAAAACAG
CATTCCAGGTATTAGAAGAATATCCTGATTCAGGTGAAAATATTGTTGATGCGCTGGCAGTGTTCCTGCG
CCGGTTGCATTCGATTCCTGTTTGTAATTGTCCTTTTAACAGCGATCGCGTATTTCGTCTCGCTCAGGCG
CAATCACGAATGAATAACGGTTTGGTTGATGCGAGTGATTTTGATGACGAGCGTAATGGCTGGCCTGTTG
AACAAGTCTGGAAAGAAATGCATAAGCTTTTGCCATTCTCACCGGATTCAGTCGTCACTCATGGTGATTT
CTCACTTGATAACCTTATTTTTGACGAGGGGAAATTAATAGGTTGTATTGATGTTGGACGAGTCGGAATC
GCAGACCGATACCAGGATCTTGCCATCCTATGGAACTGCCTCGGTGAGTTTTCTCCTTCATTACAGAAAC
GGCTTTTTCAAAAATATGGTATTGATAATCCTGATATGAATAAATTGCAGTTTCATTTGATGCTCGATGA
GTTTTTCTAATCAGAATTGGTTAATTGGTTGTAACACTGGCAGAGCATTACGCTGACTTGACGGGACGGC
GGCTTTGTTGAATAAATCGAACTTTTGCTGAGTTGAAGGATCAGATCACGCATCTTCCCGACAACGCAGA
CCGTTCCGTGGCAAAGCAAAAGTTCAAAATCACCAACTGGTCCACCTACAACAAAGCTCTCATCAACCGT
GGCTCCCTCACTTTCTGGCTGGATGATGGGGCGATTCAGGCCTGGTATGAGTCAGCAACACCTTCTTCAC
GAGGCAGACCTCAGCGCCCCCCCCCCCCTGCAGGTCGACTAGAGTCGGGGATCCGGTGATTGATTGAGCA
AGCTTTATGCTTGTAAACCGTTTTGTGAAAAAATTTTTAAAATAAAAAAGGGGACCTCTAGGGTCCCCAA
TTAATTAGTAATATAATCTATTAAAGGTCATTCAAAAGGTCATCCACAGGATCAATTCCCCTGCTCGCGC
AGGCTGGGTGCCAAGCTCTCGGGTAACATCAAGGCCCGATCCTTGGAGCCCTTGCCCTCCCGCACGATGA
TCGT
[255 nt withheld, positions 2875-3129]
CGTGGAGACCGAAACCTTGCGCTCGTTCGCCAGCCAGGACAGAAATGCCTCGACTTCGCTGCTGCCCAAG
GTTGCCGGGTGACGCACACCGTGGAAACGGATGAAGGCACGAACCCAGTGGACATAAGCCTGTTCGGTTC
GTAAGCTGTAATGCAAGTAGCGTATGCGCTCACGCAACTGGTCCAGAACCTTGACCGAACGCAGCGGTGG
TAACGGCGCAGTGGCGGTTTTCATGGCTTGTTATGACTGTTTTTTTGGGGTACAGTCTATGCCTCGGGCA
TCCAAGCAGCAAGCGCGTTACGCCGTGGGTCGATGTTTGTGTCTAACAATTCGTTCAAGCCGACGCCGCT
TCGCGGCGCGGCTTAACTCAAGCGTTAGATGCACTAAGCACATAATTGCTCACAGCCAAACTATCAGGTC
AAGTCTGCTTTTATTATTTTTAAGCGTGCATAATAAGCCCTACACAAATTGGGAGATATATCATGAAAGG
CTGGCTTTTTCTTGTTATCGCAATAGTTGGCGAAGTAATCGCAACATCCGCATTAAAATCTAGCGAGGGC
TTTACTAAGCTGATCCGGTGGATGACCTTTTGAATGACCTTTAATAGATTATATTACTAATTAATTGGGG
ACCCTAGAGGTCCCCTTTTTTATTTTAAAAATTTTTTCACAAAACGGTTTACAAGCATAAAGCTTGCTCA
ATCAATCACCGGATCCCGACGGGCCCGGTACCGCGGCCGCGCGAATTCGAGCTCGGTACCATTTATCAGG
GTTATTGTCTCATGAGCGGATACATATTTGAATGTATTTAGAAAAATAAACAAATAGGGGTTCCGCGCAA
ATTTCCCCGAAAAGTGCCACCTGACGTCTAAGAAACCATTATTATCATGACATTAACCTATAAAAATAGG
CGTATCACGAGGCCCTTTCGTCTTCACCTCGAGAACATTACTCGCATCCATTCTCAGGCTGTCTCGTCTC
GTCTCGGAGTTGACGGCTAGCTCAGTCCTAGGTACAGTGCTAGCTACTAGCTGTCACCGGATGTGCTTTC
CGGTCTGATGAGTCCGTGAGGACGAAACAGCCTCTACAAATAATTTTGTTTAAGGGCCCAAGTTCACTTA
AAAAGGAGATCAACAATGAAAGCAATTTTCGTACTGAAACATCTTAATCATGCTAAGGAGGTTTTCTAAT
GAGCGAGCTGATCAAGGAGAACATGCACATGAAGCTGTACATGGAGGGCACCGTGAACAACCACCACTTC
AAGTGCACATCCGAGGGCGAAGGCAAGCCCTACGAGGGCACCCAGACCATGAAGATCAAGGTGGTCGAGG
GCGGCCCTCTCCCCTTCGCCTTCGACATCCTGGCTACCAGCTTCATGTACGGCAGCAAAGCCTTCATCAA
CCACACCCAGGGCATCCCCGACTTCTTTAAGCAGTCCTTCCCTGAGGGCTTCACATGGGAGAGAATCACC
ACATACGAAGACGGGGGCGTGCTGACCGCTACCCAGGACACCAGCTTCCAGAACGGCTGCATCATCTACA
ACGTCAAGATCAACGGGGTGAACTTCCCATCCAACGGCCCTGTGATGCAGAAGAAAACACGCGGCTGGGA
GGCCAACACCGAGATGCTGTACCCCGCTGACGGCGGCCTGAGAGGCCACAGCCAGATGGCCCTGAAGCTC
GTGGGCGGGGGCTACCTGCACTGCTCCTTCAAGACCACATACAGATCCAAGAAACCCGCTAAGAACCTCA
AGATGCCCGGCTTCCACTTCGTGGACCACAGACTGGAAAGAATCAAGGAGGCCGACAAAGAAACGTACGT
CGAGCAGCACGAGATGGCTGTGGCCAAGTACTGCGACCTCCCTAGCAAACTGGGGCACAGATGAAGGTGA
CTCCTGTTGATAGATCCAGTAATGACCTCAGAACTCCATCTGGATTTGTTCAGAACGCTCGGTTGCCGCC
GGGCGTTTTTTATTGGTGAGAATGCTTCCAGGATACATAGATTACCACAACTCCGAGCCCTTCCACCCCA
AGCTAGCTTGGAGGACAAATCCGCCGCTAGGAGCTTGCGGCCGCCTTAAGACGCGTGGATCCCCGGGAAT
TTCGACCCCACGCCCCTCTTTAATACGACGGGCAATTTGCACTTCAGAAAATGAAGAGTTTGCTTTAGCC
ATAACAAAAGTCCAATATGCTTTTTCACAGCATAACTGGACTGATTTCAGTTTACAACTATTCTGTCTAG
TTTAAGACTTTATTGTCATAGTTTAGATCTATTTTGTTCAGTTTAAGACTTTATTGTCCGCCCACACCCG
CTTACGCAGGGCATCCATTTATTACTCAACCGTAACCGATTTTGCCAGGTTACGCGGCTGGTCCTCTAGA
ATTCCCATGTCAGCCGTTAAGTGTTCCTGTGTCACTCAAAATTGCTTTGAGAGGCTCTAAGGGCTTCTCA
GTGCGTTACATCCCTGGCTTGTTGTCCACAACCGTTAAACCTTAAAAGCTTTAAAAGCCTTATATATTCT
TTTTTTTCTTATAAAACTTAAAACCTTAGAGGCTATTTAAGTTGCTGATTTATATTAATTTTATTGTTCA
AACATGAGAGCTTAGTACGTGAAACATGAGAGCTTAGTACGTTAGCCATGAGAGCTTAGTACGTTAGCCA
TGAGGGTTTAGTTCGTTAAACATGAGAGCTTAGTACGTTAAACATGAGAGCTTAGTACGTGAAACATGAG
AGCTTAGTACGTACTATCAACAGGTTGAACTGCTGATCTTCAGATCCTCTACGCCGGACGCATCGTGGCC
GGATCGGGGGGGGGGGCGCTCGGTCTTGCCTTGCTCGTCGGTGATGTACTTCACCAGCTCCGCGAAGTCG
CTCTTCTTGATGGAGCGCATGGGGACGTGCTTGGCAATCACGCGCACCCCCCGGCCGTTTTAGCGGCTAA
AAAAGTCATGGCTCTGCCCTCGGGCGGACCACGCCCATCATGACCTTGCCAAGCTCGTCCTGCTTCTCTT
CGATCTTCGCCAGCAGGGCGAGGATCGTGGCATCACCGAACCGCGCCGTGCGCGGGTCGTCGGTGAGCCA
GAGTTTCAGCAGGCCGCCCAGGCGGCCCAGGTCGCCATTGATGCGGGCCAGCTCGCGGACGTGCTCATAG
TCCACGACGCCCGTGATTTTGTAGCCCTGGCCGACGGCCAGCAGGTAGGCCGACAGGCTCATGCCGGCCG
CCGCCGCCTTTTCCTCAATCGCTCTTCGTTCGTCTGGAAGGCAGTACACCTTGATAGGTGGGCTGCCCTT
CCTGGTTGGCTTGGTTTCATCAGCCATCCGCTTGCCCTCATCTGTTACGCCGGCGGTAGCCGGCCAGCCT
CGCAGAGCAGGATTCCCGTTGAGCACCGCCAGGTGCGAATAAGGGACAGTGAAGAAGGAACACCCGCTCG
CGGGTGGGCCTACTTCACCTATCCTGCCCGGCTGACGCCGTTGGATACACCAAGGAAAGTCTACACGAAC
CCTTTGGCAAAATCCTGTATATCGTGCGAAAAAGGATGGATATACCGAAAAAATCGCTATAATGACCCCG
AAGCAGGGTTATGCAGCGGAAAAGCGCTTTCTCATAGCTCACGCTGTAGGTATCTCAGTTCGGTGTAGGT
CGTTCGCTCCAAGCTGGGCTGTGTGCACGAACCCCCCGTTCAGCCCGACCGCTGCGCCTTATCCGGTAAC
TATCGTCTTGAGTCCAACCCGGTAAGACACGACTTATCGCCACTGGCAGCAGCCACTGGTAACAGGATTA
GCAGAGCGAGGTATGTAGGCGGTGCTACAGAGTTCTTGAAGTGGTGGCCTAACTACGGCTACACTAGAAG
AACAGTATTTGGTATCTGCGCTCTGCTGAAGCCAGTTACCTTCGGAAAAAGAGTTGGTAGCTCTTGATCC
GGCAAACAAACCACCGCTGGTAGCGGTGGTTTTTTTGTTTGCAAGCAGCAGATTACGCGCAGAAAAAAAG
GATCTCAA
Features (pLannotate 1.2.2; 19 found; start..end, strand, type, name):
    171..1031    -  CDS            AmpR: β-lactamase; bla; confers resistance to ampicillin, carbenicillin, and related antibiotics
   1032..1136    -  promoter       AmpR promoter: bla
   1210..1375    +  mobile_element Tn7L: mini-Tn7 element (left end of the Tn7 transposon) Tn7
   1505..2320    +  CDS            KanR: aminoglycoside phosphotransferase; aph(3')-Ia; confers resistance to kanamycin in bacteria or G418 (Geneticin®) in eukaryotes
   2461..2607    +  CDS            TRA2_ECOLX (fragment): Protein predicted: Swiss-Prot protein existence level 4. Required for transposition of transposon Tn903. From Escherichia coli.
   2791..3363    -  CDS            int (fragment) (sequence partly withheld): INT2_ECOLX - Protein inferred from homology: Swiss-Prot protein existence level 3. Putative integrase believed to be involved in the insertion of antibiotic resistance genes into plasmids and transposons. From Escherichia coli.
   3612..3701    +  CDS            qacE (fragment): QACE_ECOLX - Protein inferred from homology: Swiss-Prot protein existence level 3. Multidrug exporter. Is implicated for the resistance to bacteriocidal quaternary ammonium compounds. From Escherichia coli.
   3872..3889    +  misc_feature   MCS (fragment): pUC18/19 multiple cloning site
   3889..3966    -  promoter       AmpR promoter (fragment): bla
   4119..4143    +  promoter       J23119(SpeI) promoter (fragment): bacterial promoter (Registry of Standard Biological Parts BBa J23119) modified to end with an SpeI site
   4160..4209    +  misc_RNA       sTRSV HHRz: hammerhead ribozyme from the tobacco ringspot virus satellite RNA (Khvorova et al., 2003)
   4318..5010    +  CDS            TurboRFP: TurboRFP is a basic (constitutively fluorescent) orange fluorescent protein published in 2007, derived from Entacmaea quadricolor. It has low acid sensitivity.
   5018..5112    +  terminator     lambda t0 terminator: transcription terminator from phage lambda
   5237..5435    +  mobile_element Tn7R (fragment): mini-Tn7 element (right end of the Tn7 transposon) Tn7
   5517..5905    -  rep_origin     R6K γ ori: γ replication origin from E. coli plasmid R6K; requires the R6K initiator protein pi for replication
   5945..6037    -  CDS            traI (fragment): TRAI6_ECOLX - Experimental evidence at protein level: Swiss-Prot protein existence level 1. The initiation process of transfer DNA synthesis requires the interaction of at least three plasmid-specific components (TraH, I, and J) at the transfer origin resulting in the assembly of a specialised nucleoprotein complex - the relaxosome. Site- and strand-specific cleavage at the transfer origin is dependent on TraI and TraJ. From Escherichia coli.
   6075..6446    -  CDS            traJ: oriT-recognizing protein; traJ
   6479..6588    -  oriT           oriT: incP origin of transfer
   6723..7127    -  rep_origin     ori (fragment): high-copy-number ColE1/pMB1/pBR322/pUC origin of replication
