[The description below was written by a language model from this plasmid's Addgene catalogue record and pLannotate feature annotations shown in this document.]
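Description:
eOYW019 is a 7.1 kb bacterial expression plasmid built on the EML002 backbone, part of a DNA part library developed for engineering the nematode-symbiotic bacterium Xenorhabdus griffiniae HGB2511. The annotated features show it to be a mobilizable mini-Tn7 delivery vector. It carries an R6K γ origin, which replicates only where the pi initiator protein is supplied. This matches the recorded pir2+ propagation strain and means the plasmid would be expected to behave as a suicide vector in hosts lacking pir. A fragment of a ColE1/pUC-type origin is also annotated, but the record lists the plasmid as low copy. An incP oriT with traJ and a traI fragment allows conjugative transfer from a suitable donor strain. Selection is by ampicillin, from a bla gene on the backbone, and kanamycin.

The payload lies between the Tn7L and Tn7R ends, so it would be the segment moved into a recipient chromosome by Tn7 transposition; no transposase genes are annotated on this plasmid, so they would presumably have to be supplied separately. Within these ends are the kanamycin resistance gene aph(3')-Ia, several small remnants of transposon- and integron-derived sequence (Tn903, int and qacE fragments), and the synthetic insert UNS1-P2m-U24m-TurboRFP-t0-UNSX. In that cassette a constitutive promoter (P2m, partly matching the J23119 promoter family) is followed by an sTRSV hammerhead ribozyme, which typically acts as an insulator by cleaving off the 5' leader. Next come the U24m element, presumably the translation initiation region although the record does not define it, then the TurboRFP coding sequence and the lambda t0 terminator. The flanking UNS sequences are unique sequences used for assembly. The insert was cloned by Gibson assembly, and the depositor describes the plasmid as a constitutive TurboRFP Golden Gate construct, consistent with use as a fluorescent reporter for characterizing parts or marking cells.
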