Addgene plasmid #238399: eOYW019
Purpose: TurboRFP constitutive Golden Gate construct
Depositing lab: Richard Murray. Depositing organization: California Institute of Technology. Publication: A DNA Part Library for Reliable Engineering of the Emerging Model Nematode Symbiotic Bacterium Xenorhabdus griffiniae HGB2511. Larsson EM, Wang OY, Murray RM. ACS Synth Biol. 2025 Oct 17;14(10):4122-4126. doi: 10.1021/acssynbio.5c00414. Epub 2025 Sep 25. PubMed 40998411.
Backbone
  Vector backbone: EML002
  Vector type: Bacterial Expression
Growth in bacteria
  Bacterial resistance: Ampicillin and Kanamycin, 100 & 50 μg/mL
  Growth temperature: 37°C
  Growth strain: pir2+
  Copy number: Low Copy
Gene/Insert
  Gene/Insert name: UNS1-P2m-U24m-TurboRFP-t0-UNSX
  Species: Synthetic
  Cloning method: Gibson Cloning
Terms and licenses: Academic/Nonprofit Terms; Industry Terms: Not Available to Industry
Depositor comments: Please visit https://doi.org/10.1101/2025.06.09.658710 for bioRxiv preprint.
How to cite: eOYW019 was a gift from Richard Murray (Addgene plasmid # 238399 ; http://n2t.net/addgene:238399 ; RRID:Addgene_238399)
